Addgene plasmid #31268: pXRDRE-G418
Depositing lab: Andrew Pierce. Depositing organization: University of Kentucky.
Backbone
  Vector backbone: pCAGGS
  Backbone size w/o insert (bp): 1994
  Vector type: Mammalian Expression
  Selectable markers: Neomycin (select with G418)
Growth in bacteria
  Bacterial resistance: Ampicillin, 100 μg/mL
  Growth temperature: 37°C
  Growth strain: DH5alpha
  Copy number: High Copy
Gene/Insert
  Gene/Insert name: XRDRE
  Insert size (bp): 5081
  Cloning method: Restriction Enzyme; 5′ cloning site SalI (not destroyed); 3′ cloning site BamHI (not destroyed)
  Sequencing primers: 5′ various
Terms and licenses: Academic/Nonprofit Terms; Industry Terms: Not Available to Industry
How to cite: pXRDRE-G418 was a gift from Andrew Pierce (Addgene plasmid # 31268 ; http://n2t.net/addgene:31268 ; RRID:Addgene_31268)
