[The description below was written by a language model from this plasmid's Addgene catalogue record and pLannotate feature annotations shown in this document.]
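Description:
pXRDRE-G418 is a 7,075 bp mammalian expression plasmid built on the pCAGGS backbone. It is propagated in E. coli through a high-copy ColE1/pUC-type origin with ampicillin resistance (β-lactamase under its own promoter). For selection in mammalian cells it carries a mouse PGK promoter driving the Tn5 NeoR/KanR aminoglycoside phosphotransferase, which allows G418 selection of stably transfected cells.

The roughly 5.1 kb insert, named XRDRE and cloned between SalI and BamHI sites, contains two incomplete copies of the red fluorescent protein DsRed-Express. The first lies on the forward strand downstream of the CAG regulatory unit (CMV immediate early enhancer, chicken β-actin promoter and chimeric β-actin/β-globin intron) and is followed by the rabbit β-globin polyadenylation signal. The short β-globin "CDS" fragments flagged around it most likely reflect residual globin exon sequence from the pCAGGS cassette rather than intended fusions. The second DsRed-Express fragment sits on the opposite strand, beyond the PGK-neo cassette, with no annotated promoter and with an SV40 poly(A) signal and a scrap of large T antigen sequence downstream of it in the same orientation. The neomycin marker is therefore flanked by two partial DsRed copies in inverted orientation.

The record does not state the purpose of the construct or what distinguishes the two DsRed fragments. An arrangement of two defective, inverted repeats of a fluorescent reporter around a selectable marker resembles chromosomally integrated recombination or DNA repair reporters, in which a functional fluorescent gene is restored by exchange between the repeats. That reading is an inference from the layout rather than a recorded fact.
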