Features (pLannotate 1.2.2; 16 found; start..end, strand, type, name):
      4..383     +  enhancer       CMV enhancer: human cytomegalovirus immediate early enhancer
    386..661     +  promoter       chicken β-actin promoter: No description available
    662..1670    +  intron         chimeric intron: chimera between introns from chicken β-actin and rabbit β-globin
   1668..1724    +  CDS            HBB (fragment): HBB_LEPEU - Experimental evidence at protein level: Swiss-Prot protein existence level 1. Involved in oxygen transport from the lung to the various peripheral tissues. From Lepus europaeus (European hare).
   1731..2354    +  CDS            DsRed-Express (fragment): DsRed-Express is a basic (constitutively fluorescent) orange fluorescent protein published in 2002, derived from Discosoma sp.. It is reported to be a rapidly-maturing tetramer with low acid sensitivity.
   2358..2435    +  CDS            HBB (fragment): HBB_PONPY - Experimental evidence at transcript level: Swiss-Prot protein existence level 2. Involved in oxygen transport from the lung to the various peripheral tissues. From Pongo pygmaeus (Bornean orangutan).
   2506..2561    +  polyA_signal   β-globin poly(A) signal: rabbit β-globin polyadenylation signal (Gil and Proudfoot, 1987)
   2915..3412    +  promoter       PGK promoter: mouse phosphoglycerate kinase 1 promoter
   3431..4225    +  CDS            NeoR/KanR: aminoglycoside phosphotransferase from Tn5; aph(3')-II (or nptII); confers resistance to neomycin, kanamycin, and G418 (Geneticin®)
   4228..4349    -  polyA_signal   SV40 poly(A) signal: SV40 polyadenylation signal
   4372..4455    -  CDS            large T antigen (fragment): large T antigen from SV40 (simian virus 40)
   4470..5078    -  CDS            DsRed-Express (fragment): rapidly maturing tetrameric variant of DsRed fluorescent protein (Bevis and Glick, 2002) mammalian codon-optimized
   5088..5142    -  CDS            lacI (fragment): lac repressor; lacI; The lac repressor binds to the lac operator to inhibit transcription in E. coli. This inhibition can be relieved by adding lactose or isopropyl-β-D-thiogalactopyranoside (IPTG).
   5325..5913    -  rep_origin     ori: high-copy-number ColE1/pMB1/pBR322/pUC origin of replication
   6084..6944    -  CDS            AmpR: β-lactamase; bla; confers resistance to ampicillin, carbenicillin, and related antibiotics
   6945..7049    -  promoter       AmpR promoter: bla
>Addgene plasmid #31268 | pXRDRE-G418 | depositor full sequence | sequence record 14331 | Author sequence
GTCGACATTGATTATTGACTAGTTATTAATAGTAATCAATTACGGGGTCATTAGTTCATAGCCCATATAT
GGAGTTCCGCGTTACATAACTTACGGTAAATGGCCCGCCTGGCTGACCGCCCAACGACCCCCGCCCATTG
ACGTCAATAATGACGTATGTTCCCATAGTAACGCCAATAGGGACTTTCCATTGACGTCAATGGGTGGAGT
ATTTACGGTAAACTGCCCACTTGGCAGTACATCAAGTGTATCATATGCCAAGTCCGCCCCCTATTGACGT
CAATGACGGTAAATGGCCCGCCTGGCATTATGCCCAGTACATGACCTTACGGGACTTTCCTACTTGGCAG
TACATCTACGTATTAGTCATCGCTATTACCATGGGTCGAGGTGAGCCCCACGTTCTGCTTCACTCTCCCC
ATCTCCCCCCCCTCCCCACCCCCAATTTTGTATTTATTTATTTTTTAATTATTTTGTGCAGCGATGGGGG
CGGGGGGGGGGGGGGCGCGCGCCAGGCGGGGCGGGGCGGGGCGAGGGGCGGGGCGGGGCGAGGCGGAGAG
GTGCGGCGGCAGCCAATCAGAGCGGCGCGCTCCGAAAGTTTCCTTTTATGGCGAGGCGGCGGCGGCGGCG
GCCCTATAAAAAGCGAAGCGCGCGGCGGGCGGGAGTCGCTGCGTTGCCTTCGCCCCGTGCCCCGCTCCGC
GCCGCCTCGCGCCGCCCGCCCCGGCTCTGACTGACCGCGTTACTCCCACAGGTGAGCGGGCGGGACGGCC
CTTCTCCTCCGGGCTGTAATTAGCGCTTGGTTTAATGACGGCTCGTTTCTTTTCTGTGGCTGCGTGAAAG
CCTTAAAGGGCTCCGGGAGGGCCCTTTGTGCGGGGGGGAGCGGCTCGGGGGGTGCGTGCGTGTGTGTGTG
CGTGGGGAGCGCCGCGTGCGGCCCGCGCTGCCCGGCGGCTGTGAGCGCTGCGGGCGCGGCGCGGGGCTTT
GTGCGCTCCGCGTGTGCGCGAGGGGAGCGCGGCCGGGGGCGGTGCCCCGCGGTGCGGGGGGGCTGCGAGG
GGAACAAAGGCTGCGTGCGGGGTGTGTGCGTGGGGGGGTGAGCAGGGGGTGTGGGCGCGGCGGTCGGGCT
GTAACCCCCCCCTGCACCCCCCTCCCCGAGTTGCTGAGCACGGCCCGGCTTCGGGTGCGGGGCTCCGTGC
GGGGCGTGGCGCGGGGCTCGCCGTGCCGGGCGGGGGGTGGCGGCAGGTGGGGGTGCCGGGCGGGGCGGGG
CCGCCTCGGGCCGGGGAGGGCTCGGGGGAGGGGCGCGGCGGCCCCGGAGCGCCGGCGGCTGTCGAGGCGC
GGCGAGCCGCAGCCATTGCCTTTTATGGTAATCGTGCGAGAGGGCGCAGGGACTTCCTTTGTCCCAAATC
TGGCGGAGCCGAAATCTGGGAGGCGCCGCCGCACCCCCTCTAGCGGGCGCGGGCGAAGCGGTGCGGCGCC
GGCAGGAAGGAAATGGGCGGGGAGGGCCTTCGTGCGTCGCCGCGCCGCCGTCCCCTTCTCCATCTCCAGC
CTCGGGGCTGCCGCAGGGGGACGGCTGCCTTCGGGGGGGACGGGGCAGGGCGGGGTTCGGCTTCTGGCGT
GTGACCGGCGGCTCTAGAGCCTCTGCTAACCATGTTCATGCCTTCTTCTTTTTCCTACAGCTCCTGGGCA
ACGTGCTGGTTATTGTGCTGTCTCATCATTTTGGCAAAGAATTCGCCACCATGGCCTCCTCCGAGGACGT
CATCAAGGAGTTCATGCGCTTCAAGGTGCGCATGGAGGGCTCCGTGAACGGCCACGAGTTCGAGATCGAG
GGCGAGGGCGAGGGCCGCCCCTACGAGGGCACCCAGACCGCCAAGCTGAAGGTGACCAAGGGCGGCCCCC
TGCCCTTCGCCTGGGACATCCTGTCCCCCCAGTTCCAGTACGGCTCCAAGGTGTACGTGAAGCACCCCGC
CGACATCCCCGACTACAAGAAGCTGTCCTTCCCCGAGGGCTTCAAGTGGGAGCGCGTGATGAACTTCGAG
GACGGCGGCGTGGTGACCGTGACCCAGGACTCCTCGCTGCAGGACGGTAGTTTCATCTACAAGGTGAAGT
TCATCGGCGTGAACTTCCCCTCCGACGGCCCCGTAATGCAGAAGAAGACTATGGGCTGGGAGGCCTCCAC
CGAGCGCCTGTACCCCCGCGACGGCGTGCTGAAGGGCGAGATCCACAAGGCCCTGAAGCTGAAGGACGGC
GGCCACTACCTGGTGGAGTTCAAGTCCATCTACATGGCCAAGAAGCCCGTGCAGCTGCCCGGCTACTACT
ACGTGGACTCCAAGCTGGACATCACCTCCCACAACGAGGACTACTAAGAATTCACTCCTCAGGTGCAGGC
TGCCTATCAGAAGGTGGTGGCTGGTGTGGCCAATGCCCTGGCTCACAAATACCACTGAGATCTTTTTCCC
TCTGCCAAAAATTATGGGGACATCATGAAGCCCCTTGAGCATCTGACTTCTGGCTAATAAAGGAAATTTA
TTTTCATTGCAATAGTGTGTTGGAATTTTTTGTGTCTCTCACTCGGAAGGACATATGGGAGGGCAAATCA
TTTAAAACATCAGAATGAGTATTTGGTTTAGAGTTTGGCAACATATGCCCATATGCTGGCTGCCATGAAC
AAAGGTTGGCTATAAAGAGGTCATCAGTATATGAAACAGCCCCCTGCTGTCCATTCCTTATTCCATAGAA
AAGCCTTGACTTGAGGTTAGATTTTTTTTATATTTTGTTTTGTGTTATTTTTTTCTTTAACATCCCTAAA
ATTTTCCTTACATGTTTTACTAGCCAGATTTTTCCTCCTCTCCTGACTACTCCCAGTCATAGCTGTCCCT
CTTCTCTTATGGAGATCCCTCGACCTGCAGCCCAAGCTTCTACCGGGTAGGGGAGGCGCTTTTCCCAAGG
CAGTCTGGAGCATGCGCTTTAGCAGCCCCGCTGGGCACTTGGCGCTACACAAGTGGCCTCTGGCCTCACA
CATTCCACATCCACCGGTAGGCGCCAACCGGCTCCGTTCTTTGGTGGCCCCTTCGCGCCACCTTCTACTC
CTCCCCTAGTCAGGAAGTTCCCCCCCGCCCCGCAGCTCGCGTCGTGCAGGACGTGACAAATGGAAGTAGC
ACGTCTCACTAGTCTCGTGCAGATGGACAGCACCGCTGAGCAATGGAAGCGGGTAGGCCTTTGGGGCAGC
GGCCAATAGCAGCTTTGCTCCTTCGCTTTCTGGGCTCAGAGGCTGGGAAGGGGTGGGTCCGGGGGCGGGC
TCAGGGGCGGGCTCAGGGGCGGGGCGGGCGCCCGAAGGTCCTCCGGAGGCCCGGCATTCTGCACGCTTCA
AAAGCGCACGTCTGCCGCGCTGTTCTCCTCTTCCTCATCTCCGGGCCTTTCGACCTCGAGAGCCGCCACC
ATGATTGAACAAGATGGATTGCACGCAGGTTCTCCGGCCGCTTGGGTGGAGAGGCTATTCGGCTATGACT
GGGCACAACAGACAATCGGCTGCTCTGATGCCGCCGTGTTCCGGCTGTCAGCGCAGGGGCGCCCGGTTCT
TTTTGTCAAGACCGACCTGTCCGGTGCCCTGAATGAACTGCAAGACGAGGCAGCGCGGCTATCGTGGCTG
GCCACGACGGGCGTTCCTTGCGCAGCTGTGCTCGACGTTGTCACTGAAGCGGGAAGGGACTGGCTGCTAT
TGGGCGAAGTGCCGGGGCAGGATCTCCTGTCATCTCACCTTGCTCCTGCCGAGAAAGTATCCATCATGGC
TGATGCAATGCGGCGGCTGCATACGCTTGATCCGGCTACCTGCCCATTCGACCACCAAGCGAAACATCGC
ATCGAGCGAGCACGTACTCGGATGGAAGCCGGTCTTGTCGATCAGGATGATCTGGACGAAGAGCATCAGG
GGCTCGCGCCAGCCGAACTGTTCGCCAGGCTCAAGGCGAGCATGCCCGACGGCGAGGATCTCGTCGTGAC
CCATGGCGATGCCTGCTTGCCGAATATCATGGTGGAAAATGGCCGCTTTTCTGGATTCATCGACTGTGGC
CGGCTGGGTGTGGCGGACCGCTATCAGGACATAGCGTTGGCTACCCGTGATATTGCTGAAGAGCTTGGCG
GCGAATGGGCTGACCGCTTCCTCGTGCTTTACGGTATCGCCGCTCCCGATTCGCAGCGCATCGCCTTCTA
TCGCCTTCTTGACGAGTTCTTCTGACTTAAGATACATTGATGAGTTTGGACAAACCACAACTAGAATGCA
GTGAAAAAAATGCTTTATTTGTGAAATTTGTGATGCTATTGCTTTATTTGTAACCATTATAAGCTGCAAT
AAACAAGTTAACAACAACAATTGCATTCATTTTATGTTTCAGGTTCAGGGGGAGGTGTGGGAGGTTTTTT
AAAGCAAGTAAAACCTCTACAAATGTGGTATGGCTGATTATGATCTAGAGTCGCGGCCGCTACAGGAACA
GGTGGTGGCGGCCCTCGGCGCGCTCGTACTGCTCCACGATGGTGTAGTCCTCGTTGTGGGAGGTGATGTC
CAGCTTGGAGTCCACGTAGTAGTAGCCGGGCAGCTGCACGGGCTTCTTGGCCATGTAGATGGACTTGAAC
TCCACCAGGTAGTGGCCGCCGTCCTTCAGCTTCAGGGCCTTGTGGATCTCGCCCTTCAGCACGCCGTCGC
GGGGGTACAGGCGCTCGGTGGAGGCCTCCCAGCCCATAGTCTTCTTCTGCATTACGGGGCCGTCGGAGGG
GAAGTTCACGCCGATGAACTTCACCTTGTAGATGAAATTACCCTGTTATCCCTAGGAGTCCTGGGTCACG
GTCACCACGCCGCCGTCCTCGAAGTTCATCACGCGCTCCCACTTGAAGCCCTCGGGGAAGGACAGCTTCT
TGTAGTCGGGGATGTCGGCGGGGTGCTTCACGTACACCTTGGAGCCGTACTGGAACTGGGGGGACAGGAT
GTCCCAGGCGAAGGGCAGGGGGCCGCCCTTGGTCACCTTCAGCTTGGCGGTCTGGGTGCCCTCGTAGGGG
CGGCCCTCGCCCTCGCCCTCGATCTCGAACTCGTGGCCCTAGGATCCGCTGCATTAATGAATCGGCCAAC
GCGCGGGGAGAGGCGGTTTGCGTATTGGGCGCTCTTCCGCTTCCTCGCTCACTGACTCGCTGCGCTCGGT
CGTTCGGCTGCGGCGAGCGGTATCAGCTCACTCAAAGGCGGTAATACGGTTATCCACAGAATCAGGGGAT
AACGCAGGAAAGAACATGTGAGCAAAAGGCCAGCAAAAGGCCAGGAACCGTAAAAAGGCCGCGTTGCTGG
CGTTTTTCCATAGGCTCCGCCCCCCTGACGAGCATCACAAAAATCGACGCTCAAGTCAGAGGTGGCGAAA
CCCGACAGGACTATAAAGATACCAGGCGTTTCCCCCTGGAAGCTCCCTCGTGCGCTCTCCTGTTCCGACC
CTGCCGCTTACCGGATACCTGTCCGCCTTTCTCCCTTCGGGAAGCGTGGCGCTTTCTCAAAGCTCACGCT
GTAGGTATCTCAGTTCGGTGTAGGTCGTTCGCTCCAAGCTGGGCTGTGTGCACGAACCCCCCGTTCAGCC
CGACCGCTGCGCCTTATCCGGTAACTATCGTCTTGAGTCCAACCCGGTAAGACACGACTTATCGCCACTG
GCAGCAGCCACTGGTAACAGGATTAGCAGAGCGAGGTATGTAGGCGGTGCTACAGAGTTCTTGAAGTGGT
GGCCTAACTACGGCTACACTAGAAGAACAGTATTTGGTATCTGCGCTCTGCTGAAGCCAGTTACCTTCGG
AAAAAGAGTTGGTAGCTCTTGATCCGGCAAACAAACCACCGCTGGTAGCGGTGGTTTTTTTGTTTGCAAG
CAGCAGATTACGCGCAGAAAAAAAGGATCTCAAGAAGATCCTTTGATCTTTTCTACGGGGTCTGACGCTC
AGTGGAACGAAAACTCACGTTAAGGGATTTTGGTCATGAGATTATCAAAAAGGATCTTCACCTAGATCCT
TTTAAATTAAAAATGAAGTTTTAAATCAATCTAAAGTATATATGAGTAAACTTGGTCTGACAGTTACCAA
TGCTTAATCAGTGAGGCACCTATCTCAGCGATCTGTCTATTTCGTTCATCCATAGTTGCCTGACTCCCCG
TCGTGTAGATAACTACGATACGGGAGGGCTTACCATCTGGCCCCAGTGCTGCAATGATACCGCGAGACCC
ACGCTCACCGGCTCCAGATTTATCAGCAATAAACCAGCCAGCCGGAAGGGCCGAGCGCAGAAGTGGTCCT
GCAACTTTATCCGCCTCCATCCAGTCTATTAATTGTTGCCGGGAAGCTAGAGTAAGTAGTTCGCCAGTTA
ATAGTTTGCGCAACGTTGTTGCCATTGCTACAGGCATCGTGGTGTCACGCTCGTCGTTTGGTATGGCTTC
ATTCAGCTCCGGTTCCCAACGATCAAGGCGAGTTACATGATCCCCCATGTTGTGCAAAAAAGCGGTTAGC
TCCTTCGGTCCTCCGATCGTTGTCAGAAGTAAGTTGGCCGCAGTGTTATCACTCATGGTTATGGCAGCAC
TGCATAATTCTCTTACTGTCATGCCATCCGTAAGATGCTTTTCTGTGACTGGTGAGTACTCAACCAAGTC
ATTCTGAGAATAGTGTATGCGGCGACCGAGTTGCTCTTGCCCGGCGTCAATACGGGATAATACCGCGCCA
CATAGCAGAACTTTAAAAGTGCTCATCATTGGAAAACGTTCTTCGGGGCGAAAACTCTCAAGGATCTTAC
CGCTGTTGAGATCCAGTTCGATGTAACCCACTCGTGCACCCAACTGATCTTCAGCATCTTTTACTTTCAC
CAGCGTTTCTGGGTGAGCAAAAACAGGAAGGCAAAATGCCGCAAAAAAGGGAATAAGGGCGACACGGAAA
TGTTGAATACTCATACTCTTCCTTTTTCAATATTATTGAAGCATTTATCAGGGTTATTGTCTCATGAGCG
GATACATATTTGAATGTATTTAGAAAAATAAACAAATAGGGGTTCCGCGCACATTTCCCCGAAAAGTGCC
ACCTG
