>Addgene plasmid #31268 | pXRDRE-G418 | addgene partial sequence | sequence record 36409 | mPGK-F 5'-cattctgcacgcttcaaaag-3'
ATCTCCGGGCCTTTCGACCTCGAGAGCCGCCACCATGATTGAACAAGATGGATTGCACGCAGGTTCTCCG
GCCGCTTGGGTGGAGAGGCTATTCGGCTATGACTGGGCACAACAGACAATCGGCTGCTCTGATGCCGCCG
TGTTCCGGCTGTCAGCGCAGGGGCGCCCGGTTCTTTTTGTCAAGACCGACCTGTCCGGTGCCCTGAATGA
ACTGCAAGACGAGGCAGCGCGGCTATCGTGGCTGGCCACGACGGGCGTTCCTTGCGCAGCTGTGCTCGAC
GTTGTCACTGAAGCGGGAAGGGACTGGCTGCTATTGGGCGAAGTGCCGGGGCAGGATCTCCTGTCATCTC
ACCTTGCTCCTGCCGAGAAAGTATCCATCATGGCTGATGCAATGCGGCGGCTGCATACGCTTGATCCGGC
TACCTGCCCATTCGACCACCAAGCGAAACATCGCATCGAGCGAGCACGTACTCGGATGGAAGCCGGTCTT
GTCGATCAGGATGATCTGGACGAAGAGCATCAGGGGCTCGCGCCAGCCGAACTGTTCGCCAGGCTCAAGG
CGAGCATGCCCGACGGCGAGGATCTCGTCGTGACCCATGGCGATGCCTGCTTGCCGAATATCATGGTGGA
AAATGGCCGCTTTTCTGGATTCATCGACTGTGGCCGGCTGGGTGTGGCGGACCGCTATCAGGACATAGCG
TTGGCTACCCGTGATATTGCTGAAGAGCTTGGCGGCGAATGGGCTGACCGCTTCCTCGTGCTTTACGGTA
TCGCCGCTCCCGATTCGCAGCGCATCGCCTTCTATCGCCTTCTTGACGAGTTCTTCTGACTTAAGATACA
TGTATTGACAC
