>Addgene plasmid #31268 | pXRDRE-G418 | addgene partial sequence | sequence record 37799 | SV40pA-R
GTTAACAACAACAATTGCATTCATTTTATGTTTCAGGTTCAGGGGGAGGTGTGGGAGGTTTTTTAAAGCA
AGTAAAACCTCTACAAATGTGGTATGGCTGATTATGATCTAGAGTCGCGGCCGCTACAGGAACAGGTGGT
GGCGGCCCTCGGCGCGCTCGTACTGCTCCACGATGGTGTAGTCCTCGTTGTGGGAGGTGATGTCCAGCTT
GGAGTCCACGTAGTAGTAGCCGGGCAGCTGCACGGGCTTCTTGGCCATGTAGATGGACTTGAACTCCACC
AGGTAGTGGCCGCCGTCCTTCAGCTTCAGGGCCTTGTGGATCTCGCCCTTCAGCACGCCGTCGCGGGGGT
ACAGGCGCTCGGTGGAGGCCTCCCAGCCCATAGTCTTCTTCTGCATTACGGGGCCGTCGGAGGGGAAGTT
CACGCCGATGAACTTCACCTTGTAGATGAAATTACCCTGTTATCCCTAGGAGTCCTGGGTCACGGTCACC
ACGCCGCCGTCCTCGAAGTTCATCACGCGCTCCCACTTGAAGCCCTCGGGGAAGGACAGCTTCTTGTAGT
CGGGGATGTCGGCGGGGTGCTTCACGTACACCTTGGAGCCGTACTGGAACTGGGGGGACAGGATGTCCCA
GGCGAAGGGCAGGGGGCCGCCCTTGGTCACCTTCAGCTTGGCGGTCTGGGTGCCCTCGTAGGGGCGGCCC
TCGCCCTCGCCCTCGATCTCGAACTCGTGGCCCTAGGATCCGCTGCATTAATGAATCGGCCAACGCGCGG
GGAGAGGCGGTTTGCGTATTGGGCGCTCTTCCGCTTCCTCGCTCACTGACTCGCTGCGCTCGGTCGTTC
