>Addgene plasmid #31268 | pXRDRE-G418 | addgene partial sequence | sequence record 37801 | pCAG-F
AGATTGCACATGGCCTCCTCCGAGGACGTCATCAAGGAGTTCATGCGCTTCAAGGTGCGCATGGAGGGCT
CCGTGAACGGCCACGAGTTCGAGATCGAGGGCGAGGGCGAGGGCCGCCCCTACGAGGGCACCCAGACCGC
CAAGCTGAAGGTGACCAAGGGCGGCCCCCTGCCCTTCGCCTGGGACATCCTGTCCCCCCAGTTCCAGTAC
GGCTCCAAGGTGTACGTGAAGCACCCCGCCGACATCCCCGACTACAAGAAGCTGTCCTTCCCCGAGGGCT
TCAAGTGGGAGCGCGTGATGAACTTCGAGGACGGCGGCGTGGTGACCGTGACCCAGGACTCCTCGCTGCA
GGACGGTAGTTTCATCTACAAGGTGAAGTTCATCGGCGTGAACTTCCCCTCCGACGGCCCCGTAATGCAG
AAGAAGACTATGGGCTGGGAGGCCTCCACCGAGCGCCTGTACCCCCGCGACGGCGTGCTGAAGGGCGAGA
TCCACAAGGCCCTGAAGCTGAAGGACGGCGGCCACTACCTGGTGGAGTTCAAGTCCATCTACATGGCCAA
GAAGCCCGTGCAGCTGCCCGGCTACTACTACGTGGACTCCAAGCTGGACATCACCTCCCACAACGAGGAC
TACTAAGAATTCACTCCTCAGGTGCAGGCTGCCTATCAGAAGGTGGTGGCTGGTGTGGCCAATGCCCTGG
CTCACAAATACCACTGAGATCTTTTTCCCTCTGCCAAAAATTATGGGGACATCATGAAGCCCCTTGAGCA
TCTGACTTCTGGCTAATAAAGGAAATTTAT
